Addgene plasmid #78043: DGKH gRNA (BRDN0001144863)
Purpose: 3rd generation lentiviral gRNA plasmid targeting human DGKH
Depositing lab: John Doench & David Root. Depositing organization: Broad Institute. Publication: Optimized sgRNA design to maximize activity and minimize off-target effects of CRISPR-Cas9. Doench JG, Fusi N, Sullender M, Hegde M, Vaimberg EW, Donovan KF, Smith I, Tothova Z, Wilen C, Orchard R, Virgin HW, Listgarten J, Root DE. Nat Biotechnol. 2016 Jan 18. doi: 10.1038/nbt.3437. PubMed 26780180.
Backbone
  Vector backbone: lentiGuide-Puro
  Backbone manufacturer: Zhang Lab (Addgene plasmid # 52963)
  Vector type: Mammalian Expression, Lentiviral, CRISPR
  Selectable markers: Puromycin
Growth in bacteria
  Bacterial resistance: Ampicillin, 100 μg/mL
  Growth temperature: 37°C
  Growth strain: DH5alpha
  Copy number: High Copy
Gene/Insert
  Gene/Insert name: DGKH (alt names: DGKH; NM_001204504.2)
  gRNA/shRNA sequence: GCTGTCTGCGACAAAACATG
  Species: H. sapiens (human)
  Entrez Gene: DGKH (a.k.a. RP11-215B13.1, DGKeta)
  Promoter: hU6
  Cloning method: Unknown
  Sequencing primers: 5′ U6-F; 3′ pS2-R
Terms and licenses: Academic/Nonprofit Terms; Industry Terms: Not Available to Industry
Depositor comments: The gRNA was designed to target the following Genbank reference sequence(s): NM_001204504.2,NM_001204505.2,NM_001204506.2,NM_152910.5,NM_178009.4. Note that this plasmid does NOT contain Cas9. It should be used in conjunction with lentiCas9-Blast (Addgene #52962) or otherwise with cell lines already expressing Cas9. Browse the full kinome gRNA library at http://www.addgene.org/pooled-library/broadgpp-human-kinome/ or visit http://www.broadinstitute.org/rnai/public/ for detailed protocols and information.
How to cite: DGKH gRNA (BRDN0001144863) was a gift from John Doench & David Root (Addgene plasmid # 78043 ; http://n2t.net/addgene:78043 ; RRID:Addgene_78043)
