[The description below was written by a language model from this plasmid's Addgene catalogue record and pLannotate feature annotations shown in this document.]
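Description:
DGKH gRNA (BRDN0001144863) is a third-generation lentiviral CRISPR guide plasmid built on the lentiGuide-Puro backbone and designed to target human DGKH, the gene encoding diacylglycerol kinase eta. It is propagated in E. coli as a high-copy plasmid through a ColE1/pUC-type origin with ampicillin selection from the β-lactamase gene. The bacterial portion also carries an f1 origin, residual lac elements, and T7 and T3 promoters. An SV40 origin and SV40 polyadenylation signal lie downstream of the viral cassette.

The lentiviral transfer cassette begins with an RSV promoter fused to a truncated HIV-1 5' LTR, which makes genomic RNA production Tat-independent. This is followed by the Ψ packaging signal with a partial gag sequence, the Rev response element for Rev-dependent nuclear export, and a cPPT/CTS. The cassette ends in a ΔU3 self-inactivating 3' LTR, so the integrated provirus lacks LTR promoter activity.

Between the LTRs, a human U6 RNA polymerase III promoter drives the DGKH-specific spacer joined to the Streptococcus pyogenes Cas9 guide RNA scaffold. A separate EF-1α core promoter with its intron A expresses puromycin N-acetyltransferase for selection of transduced mammalian cells, and a WPRE boosts transcript expression.

The guide was designed against several DGKH reference transcripts, and the plasmid is an individual clone associated with a human kinome gRNA library. It does not encode Cas9, so it must be used with a separate Cas9 lentiviral vector or in cells already expressing Cas9, typically for DGKH knockout studies.
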