Features (pLannotate 1.2.2; 29 found; start..end, strand, type, name):
     14..80      +  CDS            small t antigen (fragment): SV40 (simian virus 40) small t antigen
    106..317     +  promoter       EF-1α core promoter: core promoter for human elongation factor EF-1α
    318..1256    +  intron         EF-1α intron A: intron upstream of the start codon of human EF-1α
   1278..1877    +  CDS            PuroR (fragment): puromycin N-acetyltransferase; pac from Streptomyces; confers resistance to puromycin
   1893..2481    +  misc_feature   WPRE: woodchuck hepatitis virus posttranscriptional regulatory element
   2532..2551    +  misc_feature   cPPT/CTS (fragment): central polypurine tract and central termination sequence of HIV-1
   2553..2786    +  LTR            3' LTR (ΔU3): self-inactivating 3' long terminal repeat (LTR) from HIV-1
   2864..2985    +  polyA_signal   SV40 poly(A) signal: SV40 polyadenylation signal
   3025..3160    +  rep_origin     SV40 ori: SV40 origin of replication
   3181..3199    -  promoter       T7 promoter: promoter for bacteriophage T7 RNA polymerase
   3207..3362    +  CDS            lacZα (fragment): LacZα fragment of β-galactosidase; lacZ fragment
   3367..3795    +  rep_origin     f1 ori (sequence partly withheld): f1 bacteriophage origin of replication; arrow indicates direction of (+) strand synthesis
   3848..3952    +  promoter       AmpR promoter: bla
   3953..4813    +  CDS            AmpR: β-lactamase; bla; confers resistance to ampicillin, carbenicillin, and related antibiotics
   4984..5572    +  rep_origin     ori: high-copy-number ColE1/pMB1/pBR322/pUC origin of replication
   5755..5847    +  CDS            lacI (fragment): lac repressor; lacI; The lac repressor binds to the lac operator to inhibit transcription in E. coli. This inhibition can be relieved by adding lactose or isopropyl-β-D-thiogalactopyranoside (IPTG).
   5860..5881    +  protein_bind   CAP binding site: CAP binding activates transcription in the presence of cAMP. E. coli catabolite activator protein
   5896..5926    +  promoter       lac promoter: promoter for the E. coli lac operon
   5934..5950    +  protein_bind   lac operator: The lac repressor binds to the lac operator to inhibit transcription in E. coli. This inhibition can be relieved by adding lactose or isopropyl-β-D-thiogalactopyranoside (IPTG). lac repressor encoded by lacI
   5995..6013    +  promoter       T3 promoter: promoter for bacteriophage T3 RNA polymerase
   6041..6267    +  promoter       RSV promoter: Rous sarcoma virus enhancer/promoter
   6268..6448    +  LTR            5' LTR (truncated): truncated 5' long terminal repeat (LTR) from HIV-1
   6495..6620    +  misc_feature   HIV-1 Ψ: packaging signal of human immunodeficiency virus type 1
   6604..6967    +  CDS            HIV-1 gag (fragment): gag protein from human immunodeficiency virus 1; gag
   7113..7346    +  misc_feature   RRE: The Rev response element (RRE) of HIV-1 allows for Rev-dependent mRNA export from the nucleus to the cytoplasm.
   7723..7749    +  CDS            Rev (fragment): human immunodeficiency virus 1 (HIV-1) Rev protein; rev; enhances nuclear export of unspliced and incompletely spliced viral mRNAs
   7753..7993    +  promoter       U6 promoter: RNA polymerase III promoter for human U6 snRNA
   8023..8098    +  misc_RNA       gRNA scaffold: guide RNA scaffold for the Streptococcus pyogenes CRISPR/Cas9 system
   8154..8271    +  misc_feature   cPPT/CTS: central polypurine tract and central termination sequence of HIV-1
>Addgene plasmid #78043 | DGKH gRNA (BRDN0001144863) | addgene full sequence | sequence record 188886 | Addgene Assembled Sequence
CCCGGGTGCAAAGATGGATAAAGTTTTAAACAGAGAGGAATCTTTGCAGCTAATGGACCTTCTAGGTCTT
GAAAGGAGTGGGAATTGGCTCCGGTGCCCGTCAGTGGGCAGAGCGCACATCGCCCACAGTCCCCGAGAAG
TTGGGGGGAGGGGTCGGCAATTGATCCGGTGCCTAGAGAAGGTGGCGCGGGGTAAACTGGGAAAGTGATG
TCGTGTACTGGCTCCGCCTTTTTCCCGAGGGTGGGGGAGAACCGTATATAAGTGCAGTAGTCGCCGTGAA
CGTTCTTTTTCGCAACGGGTTTGCCGCCAGAACACAGGTAAGTGCCGTGTGTGGTTCCCGCGGGCCTGGC
CTCTTTACGGGTTATGGCCCTTGCGTGCCTTGAATTACTTCCACCTGGCTGCAGTACGTGATTCTTGATC
CCGAGCTTCGGGTTGGAAGTGGGTGGGAGAGTTCGAGGCCTTGCGCTTAAGGAGCCCCTTCGCCTCGTGC
TTGAGTTGAGGCCTGGCCTGGGCGCTGGGGCCGCCGCGTGCGAATCTGGTGGCACCTTCGCGCCTGTCTC
GCTGCTTTCGATAAGTCTCTAGCCATTTAAAATTTTTGATGACCTGCTGCGACGCTTTTTTTCTGGCAAG
ATAGTCTTGTAAATGCGGGCCAAGATCTGCACACTGGTATTTCGGTTTTTGGGGCCGCGGGCGGCGACGG
GGCCCGTGCGTCCCAGCGCACATGTTCGGCGAGGCGGGGCCTGCGAGCGCGGCCACCGAGAATCGGACGG
GGGTAGTCTCAAGCTGGCCGGCCTGCTCTGGTGCCTGGCCTCGCGCCGCCGTGTATCGCCCCGCCCTGGG
CGGCAAGGCTGGCCCGGTCGGCACCAGTTGCGTGAGCGGAAAGATGGCCGCTTCCCGGCCCTGCTGCAGG
GAGCTCAAAATGGAGGACGCGGCGCTCGGGAGAGCGGGCGGGTGAGTCACCCACACAAAGGAAAAGGGCC
TTTCCGTCCTCAGCCGTCGCTTCATGTGACTCCACGGAGTACCGGGCGCCGTCCAGGCACCTCGATTAGT
TCTCGAGCTTTTGGAGTACGTCGTCTTTAGGTTGGGGGGAGGGGTTTTATGCGATGGAGTTTCCCCACAC
TGAGTGGGTGGAGACTGAAGTTAGGCCAGCTTGGCACTTGATGTAATTCTCCTTGGAATTTGCCCTTTTT
GAGTTTGGATCTTGGTTCATTCTCAAGCCTCAGACAGTGGTTCAAAGTTTTTTTCTTCCATTTCAGGTGT
CGTGACGTACGGCCACCATGACCGAGTACAAGCCCACGGTGCGCCTCGCCACCCGCGACGACGTCCCCAG
GGCCGTACGCACCCTCGCCGCCGCGTTCGCCGACTACCCCGCCACGCGCCACACCGTCGATCCGGACCGC
CACATCGAGCGGGTCACCGAGCTGCAAGAACTCTTCCTCACGCGCGTCGGGCTCGACATCGGCAAGGTGT
GGGTCGCGGACGACGGCGCCGCCGTGGCGGTCTGGACCACGCCGGAGAGCGTCGAAGCGGGGGCGGTGTT
CGCCGAGATCGGCCCGCGCATGGCCGAGTTGAGCGGTTCCCGGCTGGCCGCGCAGCAACAGATGGAAGGC
CTCCTGGCGCCGCACCGGCCCAAGGAGCCCGCGTGGTTCCTGGCCACCGTCGGAGTCTCGCCCGACCACC
AGGGCAAGGGTCTGGGCAGCGCCGTCGTGCTCCCCGGAGTGGAGGCGGCCGAGCGCGCCGGGGTGCCCGC
CTTCCTGGAGACCTCCGCGCCCCGCAACCTCCCCTTCTACGAGCGGCTCGGCTTCACCGTCACCGCCGAC
GTCGAGGTGCCCGAAGGACCGCGCACCTGGTGCATGACCCGCAAGCCCGGTGCCTGAACGCGTTAAGTCG
ACAATCAACCTCTGGATTACAAAATTTGTGAAAGATTGACTGGTATTCTTAACTATGTTGCTCCTTTTAC
GCTATGTGGATACGCTGCTTTAATGCCTTTGTATCATGCTATTGCTTCCCGTATGGCTTTCATTTTCTCC
TCCTTGTATAAATCCTGGTTGCTGTCTCTTTATGAGGAGTTGTGGCCCGTTGTCAGGCAACGTGGCGTGG
TGTGCACTGTGTTTGCTGACGCAACCCCCACTGGTTGGGGCATTGCCACCACCTGTCAGCTCCTTTCCGG
GACTTTCGCTTTCCCCCTCCCTATTGCCACGGCGGAACTCATCGCCGCCTGCCTTGCCCGCTGCTGGACA
GGGGCTCGGCTGTTGGGCACTGACAATTCCGTGGTGTTGTCGGGGAAATCATCGTCCTTTCCTTGGCTGC
TCGCCTGTGTTGCCACCTGGATTCTGCGCGGGACGTCCTTCTGCTACGTCCCTTCGGCCCTCAATCCAGC
GGACCTTCCTTCCCGCGGCCTGCTGCCGGCTCTGCGGCCTCTTCCGCGTCTTCGCCTTCGCCCTCAGACG
AGTCGGATCTCCCTTTGGGCCGCCTCCCCGCGTCGACTTTAAGACCAATGACTTACAAGGCAGCTGTAGA
TCTTAGCCACTTTTTAAAAGAAAAGGGGGGACTGGAAGGGCTAATTCACTCCCAACGAAGACAAGATCTG
CTTTTTGCTTGTACTGGGTCTCTCTGGTTAGACCAGATCTGAGCCTGGGAGCTCTCTGGCTAACTAGGGA
ACCCACTGCTTAAGCCTCAATAAAGCTTGCCTTGAGTGCTTCAAGTAGTGTGTGCCCGTCTGTTGTGTGA
CTCTGGTAACTAGAGATCCCTCAGACCCTTTTAGTCAGTGTGGAAAATCTCTAGCAGTACGTATAGTAGT
TCATGTCATCTTATTATTCAGTATTTATAACTTGCAAAGAAATGAATATCAGAGAGTGAGAGGAACTTGT
TTATTGCAGCTTATAATGGTTACAAATAAAGCAATAGCATCACAAATTTCACAAATAAAGCATTTTTTTC
ACTGCATTCTAGTTGTGGTTTGTCCAAACTCATCAATGTATCTTATCATGTCTGGCTCTAGCTATCCCGC
CCCTAACTCCGCCCATCCCGCCCCTAACTCCGCCCAGTTCCGCCCATTCTCCGCCCCATGGCTGACTAAT
TTTTTTTATTTATGCAGAGGCCGAGGCCGCCTCGGCCTCTGAGCTATTCCAGAAGTAGTGAGGAGGCTTT
TTTGGAGGCCTAGGGACGTACCCAATTCGCCCTATAGTGAGTCGTATTACGCGCGCTCACTGGCCGTCGT
TTTACAACGTCGTGACTGGGAAAACCCTGGCGTTACCCAACTTAATCGCCTTGCAGCACATCCCCCTTTC
GCCAGCTGGCGTAATAGCGAAGAGGCCCGCACCGATCGCCCTTCCCAACAGTTGCGCAGCCTGAATGGCG
AATGGG
[124 nt withheld, positions 3367-3490]
C
[91 nt withheld, positions 3492-3582]
A
[49 nt withheld, positions 3584-3632]
CCTTTGACGTTGGAGTCCACGTTCTTT
[37 nt withheld, positions 3660-3696]
ACCCTATCTCGGTCTATTCTTTTGATTTATAAGGGATTTTGCCGATTTCGGCCTATTGGTTAAAAAATGA
GCTGATTTAACAAAAATTTAACGCGAATTTTAACAAAATATTAACGCTTACAATTTAGGTGGCACTTTTC
GGGGAAATGTGCGCGGAACCCCTATTTGTTTATTTTTCTAAATACATTCAAATATGTATCCGCTCATGAG
ACAATAACCCTGATAAATGCTTCAATAATATTGAAAAAGGAAGAGTATGAGTATTCAACATTTCCGTGTC
GCCCTTATTCCCTTTTTTGCGGCATTTTGCCTTCCTGTTTTTGCTCACCCAGAAACGCTGGTGAAAGTAA
AAGATGCTGAAGATCAGTTGGGTGCACGAGTGGGTTACATCGAACTGGATCTCAACAGCGGTAAGATCCT
TGAGAGTTTTCGCCCCGAAGAACGTTTTCCAATGATGAGCACTTTTAAAGTTCTGCTATGTGGCGCGGTA
TTATCCCGTATTGACGCCGGGCAAGAGCAACTCGGTCGCCGCATACACTATTCTCAGAATGACTTGGTTG
AGTACTCACCAGTCACAGAAAAGCATCTTACGGATGGCATGACAGTAAGAGAATTATGCAGTGCTGCCAT
AACCATGAGTGATAACACTGCGGCCAACTTACTTCTGACAACGATCGGAGGACCGAAGGAGCTAACCGCT
TTTTTGCACAACATGGGGGATCATGTAACTCGCCTTGATCGTTGGGAACCGGAGCTGAATGAAGCCATAC
CAAACGACGAGCGTGACACCACGATGCCTGTAGCAATGGCAACAACGTTGCGCAAACTATTAACTGGCGA
ACTACTTACTCTAGCTTCCCGGCAACAATTAATAGACTGGATGGAGGCGGATAAAGTTGCAGGACCACTT
CTGCGCTCGGCCCTTCCGGCTGGCTGGTTTATTGCTGATAAATCTGGAGCCGGTGAGCGTGGGTCTCGCG
GTATCATTGCAGCACTGGGGCCAGATGGTAAGCCCTCCCGTATCGTAGTTATCTACACGACGGGGAGTCA
GGCAACTATGGATGAACGAAATAGACAGATCGCTGAGATAGGTGCCTCACTGATTAAGCATTGGTAACTG
TCAGACCAAGTTTACTCATATATACTTTAGATTGATTTAAAACTTCATTTTTAATTTAAAAGGATCTAGG
TGAAGATCCTTTTTGATAATCTCATGACCAAAATCCCTTAACGTGAGTTTTCGTTCCACTGAGCGTCAGA
CCCCGTAGAAAAGATCAAAGGATCTTCTTGAGATCCTTTTTTTCTGCGCGTAATCTGCTGCTTGCAAACA
AAAAAACCACCGCTACCAGCGGTGGTTTGTTTGCCGGATCAAGAGCTACCAACTCTTTTTCCGAAGGTAA
CTGGCTTCAGCAGAGCGCAGATACCAAATACTGTTCTTCTAGTGTAGCCGTAGTTAGGCCACCACTTCAA
GAACTCTGTAGCACCGCCTACATACCTCGCTCTGCTAATCCTGTTACCAGTGGCTGCTGCCAGTGGCGAT
AAGTCGTGTCTTACCGGGTTGGACTCAAGACGATAGTTACCGGATAAGGCGCAGCGGTCGGGCTGAACGG
GGGGTTCGTGCACACAGCCCAGCTTGGAGCGAACGACCTACACCGAACTGAGATACCTACAGCGTGAGCT
ATGAGAAAGCGCCACGCTTCCCGAAGGGAGAAAGGCGGACAGGTATCCGGTAAGCGGCAGGGTCGGAACA
GGAGAGCGCACGAGGGAGCTTCCAGGGGGAAACGCCTGGTATCTTTATAGTCCTGTCGGGTTTCGCCACC
TCTGACTTGAGCGTCGATTTTTGTGATGCTCGTCAGGGGGGCGGAGCCTATGGAAAAACGCCAGCAACGC
GGCCTTTTTACGGTTCCTGGCCTTTTGCTGGCCTTTTGCTCACATGTTCTTTCCTGCGTTATCCCCTGAT
TCTGTGGATAACCGTATTACCGCCTTTGAGTGAGCTGATACCGCTCGCCGCAGCCGAACGACCGAGCGCA
GCGAGTCAGTGAGCGAGGAAGCGGAAGAGCGCCCAATACGCAAACCGCCTCTCCCCGCGCGTTGGCCGAT
TCATTAATGCAGCTGGCACGACAGGTTTCCCGACTGGAAAGCGGGCAGTGAGCGCAACGCAATTAATGTG
AGTTAGCTCACTCATTAGGCACCCCAGGCTTTACACTTTATGCTTCCGGCTCGTATGTTGTGTGGAATTG
TGAGCGGATAACAATTTCACACAGGAAACAGCTATGACCATGATTACGCCAAGCGCGCAATTAACCCTCA
CTAAAGGGAACAAAAGCTGGAGCTGCAAGCTTAATGTAGTCTTATGCAATACTCTTGTAGTCTTGCAACA
TGGTAACGATGAGTTAGCAACATGCCTTACAAGGAGAGAAAAAGCACCGTGCATGCCGATTGGTGGAAGT
AAGGTGGTACGATCGTGCCTTATTAGGAAGGCAACAGACGGGTCTGACATGGATTGGACGAACCACTGAA
TTGCCGCATTGCAGAGATATTGTATTTAAGTGCCTAGCTCGATACATAAACGGGTCTCTCTGGTTAGACC
AGATCTGAGCCTGGGAGCTCTCTGGCTAACTAGGGAACCCACTGCTTAAGCCTCAATAAAGCTTGCCTTG
AGTGCTTCAAGTAGTGTGTGCCCGTCTGTTGTGTGACTCTGGTAACTAGAGATCCCTCAGACCCTTTTAG
TCAGTGTGGAAAATCTCTAGCAGTGGCGCCCGAACAGGGACTTGAAAGCGAAAGGGAAACCAGAGGAGCT
CTCTCGACGCAGGACTCGGCTTGCTGAAGCGCGCACGGCAAGAGGCGAGGGGCGGCGACTGGTGAGTACG
CCAAAAATTTTGACTAGCGGAGGCTAGAAGGAGAGAGATGGGTGCGAGAGCGTCAGTATTAAGCGGGGGA
GAATTAGATCGCGATGGGAAAAAATTCGGTTAAGGCCAGGGGGAAAGAAAAAATATAAATTAAAACATAT
AGTATGGGCAAGCAGGGAGCTAGAACGATTCGCAGTTAATCCTGGCCTGTTAGAAACATCAGAAGGCTGT
AGACAAATACTGGGACAGCTACAACCATCCCTTCAGACAGGATCAGAAGAACTTAGATCATTATATAATA
CAGTAGCAACCCTCTATTGTGTGCATCAAAGGATAGAGATAAAAGACACCAAGGAAGCTTTAGACAAGAT
AGAGGAAGAGCAAAACAAAAGTAAGACCACCGCACAGCAAGCGGCCGCTGATCTTCAGACCTGGAGGAGG
AGATATGAGGGACAATTGGAGAAGTGAATTATATAAATATAAAGTAGTAAAAATTGAACCATTAGGAGTA
GCACCCACCAAGGCAAAGAGAAGAGTGGTGCAGAGAGAAAAAAGAGCAGTGGGAATAGGAGCTTTGTTCC
TTGGGTTCTTGGGAGCAGCAGGAAGCACTATGGGCGCAGCGTCAATGACGCTGACGGTACAGGCCAGACA
ATTATTGTCTGGTATAGTGCAGCAGCAGAACAATTTGCTGAGGGCTATTGAGGCGCAACAGCATCTGTTG
CAACTCACAGTCTGGGGCATCAAGCAGCTCCAGGCAAGAATCCTGGCTGTGGAAAGATACCTAAAGGATC
AACAGCTCCTGGGGATTTGGGGTTGCTCTGGAAAACTCATTTGCACCACTGCTGTGCCTTGGAATGCTAG
TTGGAGTAATAAATCTCTGGAACAGATTTGGAATCACACGACCTGGATGGAGTGGGACAGAGAAATTAAC
AATTACACAAGCTTAATACACTCCTTAATTGAAGAATCGCAAAACCAGCAAGAAAAGAATGAACAAGAAT
TATTGGAATTAGATAAATGGGCAAGTTTGTGGAATTGGTTTAACATAACAAATTGGCTGTGGTATATAAA
ATTATTCATAATGATAGTAGGAGGCTTGGTAGGTTTAAGAATAGTTTTTGCTGTACTTTCTATAGTGAAT
AGAGTTAGGCAGGGATATTCACCATTATCGTTTCAGACCCACCTCCCAACCCCGAGGGGACCCAGAGAGG
GCCTATTTCCCATGATTCCTTCATATTTGCATATACGATACAAGGCTGTTAGAGAGATAATTAGAATTAA
TTTGACTGTAAACACAAAGATATTAGTACAAAATACGTGACGTAGAAAGTAATAATTTCTTGGGTAGTTT
GCAGTTTTAAAATTATGTTTTAAAATGGACTATCATATGCTTACCGTAACTTGAAAGTATTTCGATTTCT
TGGCTTTATATATCTTGTGGAAAGGACGAAACACCGGCTGTCTGCGACAAAACATGGTTTTAGAGCTAGA
AATAGCAAGTTAAAATAAGGCTAGTCCGTTATCAACTTGAAAAAGTGGCACCGAGTCGGTGCTTTTTTAA
GCTTGGCGTAACTAGATCTTGAGACAAATGGCAGTATTCATCCACAATTTTAAAAGAAAAGGGGGGATTG
GGGGGTACAGTGCAGGGGAAAGAATAGTAGACATAATAGCAACAGACATACAAACTAAAGAATTACAAAA
ACAAATTACAAAAATTCAAAATTTTCGGGTTTATTACAGGGACAGCAGAGATCCACTTTGGCGCCGGCTC
GAGGGGG
