>Addgene plasmid #78043 | DGKH gRNA (BRDN0001144863) | depositor partial sequence | sequence record 145502 | Target Sequence
GCTGTCTGCGACAAAACATG
