>Addgene plasmid #78043 | DGKH gRNA (BRDN0001144863) | addgene partial sequence | sequence record 188885 | hU6-F
CGGTGACGCTAGCAAAGTAATAATTTCTTGGGTAGCTTTGCAGCTTTTAAAATTATGTTTTAAAATGGAC
TATCATATGCTTACCGTAACTTGAAAGTATTTCGATTTCTTGGCTTTATATATCTTGTGGAAAGGACGAA
ACACCGGCTGTCTGCGACAAAACATGGTTTTAGAGCTAGAAATAGCAAGTTAAAATAAGGCTAGTCCGTT
ATCAACTTGAAAAAGTGGCACCGAGTCGGTGCTTTTTTAAGCTTGGCGTAACTAGATCTTGAGACAAATG
GCAGTATTCATCCACAATTTTAAAAGAAAAGGGGGGATTGGGGGGTACAGTGCAGGGGAAAGAATAGTAG
ACATAATAGCAACAGACATACAAACTAAAGAATTACAAAAACAAATTACAAAAATTCAAAATTTTCGGGT
TTATTACAGGGACAGCAGAGATCCACTTTGGCGCCGGCTCGAGGGGGCCCGGGTGCAAAGATGGATAAAG
TTTTAAACAGAGAGGAATCTTTGCAGCTAATGGACCTTCTAGGTCTTGAAAGGAGTGGGAATTGGCTCCG
GTGCCCGTCA
